Addgene plasmid #227851: pET-28a PDZD8-T527D
Purpose: To express in E. coli PDZD8-T527D
Depositing lab: Sheng-cai Lin. Depositing organization: Xiamen University. Publication: AMPK targets PDZD8 to trigger carbon source shift from glucose to glutamine. Li M, Wang Y, Wei X, Cai WF, Wu J, Zhu M, Wang Y, Liu YH, Xiong J, Qu Q, Chen Y, Tian X, Yao L, Xie R, Li X, Chen S, Huang X, Zhang C, Xie C, Wu Y, Xu Z, Zhang B, Jiang B, Wang ZC, Li Q, Li G, Lin SY, Yu L, Piao HL, Deng X, Han J, Zhang CS, Lin SC. Cell Res. 2024 Jun 19. doi: 10.1038/s41422-024-00985-6. PubMed 38898113.
Backbone
  Vector backbone: pET-28a
  Vector type: Bacterial Expression
Growth in bacteria
  Bacterial resistance: Kanamycin, 50 μg/mL
  Growth temperature: 37°C
  Growth strain: DH5alpha
  Copy number: High Copy
Gene/Insert
  Gene/Insert name: PDZD8
  Species: H. sapiens (human)
  Mutation: T527D
  Entrez Gene: PDZD8 (a.k.a. IDDADF, PDZK8)
  Tag / fusion protein: HIS (N terminal on insert)
  Cloning method: Ligation Independent Cloning
Terms and licenses: Academic/Nonprofit Terms; Industry Terms: Not Available to Industry
How to cite: pET-28a PDZD8-T527D was a gift from Sheng-cai Lin (Addgene plasmid # 227851 ; http://n2t.net/addgene:227851 ; RRID:Addgene_227851)
