[The description below was written by a language model from this plasmid's Addgene catalogue record and pLannotate feature annotations shown in this document.]
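Description:
pET-28a PDZD8-T527D is a bacterial expression plasmid of about 8.8 kb built on the pET-28a backbone for producing a mutant form of human PDZD8 in E. coli. It is selected with kanamycin through an aminoglycoside phosphotransferase gene (KanR) and replicates from a ColE1/pBR322-type origin. The backbone also retains the bom and rop elements and an f1 phage origin. The catalogue lists it as high copy, although rop normally moderates copy number. Short tetracycline-resistance and AmpR promoter fragments in the annotation appear to be backbone remnants rather than functional markers.

The expression cassette follows the standard pET design. A T7 promoter with an adjacent lac operator drives transcription, and a T7 gene 10 ribosome binding site supports translation. The plasmid-borne lacI gene supplies repressor, so expression stays off until it is induced with IPTG in a host that provides T7 RNA polymerase. A T7 terminator closes the unit. Upstream of the insert, the reading frame carries a His tag (annotated only as a fragment of a composite tag), a thrombin cleavage site and the T7 gene 10 leader tag, consistent with the N-terminal His fusion recorded in the catalogue. A vector-derived His sequence is also annotated downstream of the insert, but the record does not indicate whether it is translated.

The PDZD8 coding sequence spans roughly 3.5 kb and encodes a tethering protein that connects the endoplasmic reticulum and mitochondrial membranes. It carries the substitution T527D, a threonine-to-aspartate change of the kind commonly used to mimic phosphorylation. This fits the associated study of PDZD8 as an AMPK target, though the record does not state the rationale. The stated purpose is simply expression of PDZD8-T527D in E. coli, and the His tag would allow affinity purification of the recombinant protein.
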