Features (pLannotate 1.2.2; 22 found; start..end, strand, type, name):
     12..440     +  rep_origin     f1 ori (sequence partly withheld): f1 bacteriophage origin of replication; arrow indicates direction of (+) strand synthesis
    493..550     +  promoter       AmpR promoter (fragment): bla
    559..1374    -  CDS            KanR: aminoglycoside phosphotransferase; aph(3')-Ia; confers resistance to kanamycin in bacteria or G418 (Geneticin®) in eukaryotes
   1496..2084    +  rep_origin     ori: high-copy-number ColE1/pMB1/pBR322/pUC origin of replication
   2270..2409    -  misc_feature   bom: basis of mobility region from pBR322
   2511..2702    -  CDS            rop: Rop protein, which maintains plasmids at low copy number; rop
   2719..3099    +  CDS            YPB1_ECOLX: Protein predicted: Swiss-Prot protein existence level 4. From Escherichia coli.
   3171..3462    -  CDS            TcR (fragment): tetracycline efflux protein; tet; confers resistance to tetracycline
   3477..3498    -  protein_bind   CAP binding site: CAP binding activates transcription in the presence of cAMP. E. coli catabolite activator protein
   3511..4593    -  CDS            lacI: lac repressor; lacI; The lac repressor binds to the lac operator to inhibit transcription in E. coli. This inhibition can be relieved by adding lactose or isopropyl-β-D-thiogalactopyranoside (IPTG).
   4594..4671    -  promoter       lacI promoter: lacI
   4679..4958    -  CDS            TcR (fragment): tetracycline efflux protein; tet; confers resistance to tetracycline
   4980..4998    +  promoter       T7 promoter: promoter for bacteriophage T7 RNA polymerase
   4999..5023    +  protein_bind   lac operator: The lac repressor binds to the lac operator to inhibit transcription in E. coli. This inhibition can be relieved by adding lactose or isopropyl-β-D-thiogalactopyranoside (IPTG). lac repressor encoded by lacI
   5038..5060    +  RBS            RBS: efficient ribosome binding site from bacteriophage T7 gene 10 (Olins and Rangwala, 1989)
   5079..5095    +  CDS            capTEV™ (fragment): composite tag for in vivo biotinylation, TEV protease cleavage, and 6xHis tagging
   5106..5123    +  CDS            thrombin site: thrombin recognition and cleavage site
   5127..5159    +  CDS            T7 tag (gene 10 leader): leader peptide from bacteriophage T7 gene 10 promotes efficient translation in E. coli
   5184..8645    +  CDS            PDZD8: PDZD8_HUMAN - Also known as PDZK8. Experimental evidence at protein level: Swiss-Prot protein existence level 1. Molecular tethering protein that connects endoplasmic reticulum and mitochondria membranes (PubMed:29097544). PDZD8-dependent endoplasmic reticulum-mitochondria membrane tethering is essential for endoplasmic reticulum-mitochondria Ca(2+) transfer (PubMed:29097544). In neurons, involved in the regulation of dendritic Ca(2+) dynamics by regulating mitochondrial Ca(2+) uptake in neurons (PubMed:29097544). Plays an indirect role in the regulation of cell morphology and cytoskeletal org
   8667..8684    +  CDS            9xHis (fragment): 9xHis affinity tag
   8694..8743    +  CDS            SET1 (fragment): solubility-enhancement tag derived from T7 phage gene 10B
   8751..8798    +  terminator     T7 terminator: transcription terminator for bacteriophage T7 RNA polymerase
>Addgene plasmid #227851 | pET-28a PDZD8-T527D | addgene full sequence | sequence record 477310 | Addgene NGS Result
TGGCGAATGGG
[124 nt withheld, positions 12-135]
C
[91 nt withheld, positions 137-227]
A
[49 nt withheld, positions 229-277]
CCTTTGACGTTGGAGTCCACGTTCTTT
[37 nt withheld, positions 305-341]
ACCCTATCTCGGTCTATTCTTTTGATTTATAAGGGATTTTGCCGATTTCGGCCTATTGGTTAAAAAATGA
GCTGATTTAACAAAAATTTAACGCGAATTTTAACAAAATATTAACGCTTACAATTTAGGTGGCACTTTTC
GGGGAAATGTGCGCGGAACCCCTATTTGTTTATTTTTCTAAATACATTCAAATATGTATCCGCTCATGAA
TTAATTCTTAGAAAAACTCATCGAGCATCAAATGAAACTGCAATTTATTCATATCAGGATTATCAATACC
ATATTTTTGAAAAAGCCGTTTCTGTAATGAAGGAGAAAACTCACCGAGGCAGTTCCATAGGATGGCAAGA
TCCTGGTATCGGTCTGCGATTCCGACTCGTCCAACATCAATACAACCTATTAATTTCCCCTCGTCAAAAA
TAAGGTTATCAAGTGAGAAATCACCATGAGTGACGACTGAATCCGGTGAGAATGGCAAAAGTTTATGCAT
TTCTTTCCAGACTTGTTCAACAGGCCAGCCATTACGCTCGTCATCAAAATCACTCGCATCAACCAAACCG
TTATTCATTCGTGATTGCGCCTGAGCGAGACGAAATACGCGATCGCTGTTAAAAGGACAATTACAAACAG
GAATCGAATGCAACCGGCGCAGGAACACTGCCAGCGCATCAACAATATTTTCACCTGAATCAGGATATTC
TTCTAATACCTGGAATGCTGTTTTCCCGGGGATCGCAGTGGTGAGTAACCATGCATCATCAGGAGTACGG
ATAAAATGCTTGATGGTCGGAAGAGGCATAAATTCCGTCAGCCAGTTTAGTCTGACCATCTCATCTGTAA
CATCATTGGCAACGCTACCTTTGCCATGTTTCAGAAACAACTCTGGCGCATCGGGCTTCCCATACAATCG
ATAGATTGTCGCACCTGATTGCCCGACATTATCGCGAGCCCATTTATACCCATATAAATCAGCATCCATG
TTGGAATTTAATCGCGGCCTAGAGCAAGACGTTTCCCGTTGAATATGGCTCATAACACCCCTTGTATTAC
TGTTTATGTAAGCAGACAGTTTTATTGTTCATGACCAAAATCCCTTAACGTGAGTTTTCGTTCCACTGAG
CGTCAGACCCCGTAGAAAAGATCAAAGGATCTTCTTGAGATCCTTTTTTTCTGCGCGTAATCTGCTGCTT
GCAAACAAAAAAACCACCGCTACCAGCGGTGGTTTGTTTGCCGGATCAAGAGCTACCAACTCTTTTTCCG
AAGGTAACTGGCTTCAGCAGAGCGCAGATACCAAATACTGTCCTTCTAGTGTAGCCGTAGTTAGGCCACC
ACTTCAAGAACTCTGTAGCACCGCCTACATACCTCGCTCTGCTAATCCTGTTACCAGTGGCTGCTGCCAG
TGGCGATAAGTCGTGTCTTACCGGGTTGGACTCAAGACGATAGTTACCGGATAAGGCGCAGCGGTCGGGC
TGAACGGGGGGTTCGTGCACACAGCCCAGCTTGGAGCGAACGACCTACACCGAACTGAGATACCTACAGC
GTGAGCTATGAGAAAGCGCCACGCTTCCCGAAGGGAGAAAGGCGGACAGGTATCCGGTAAGCGGCAGGGT
CGGAACAGGAGAGCGCACGAGGGAGCTTCCAGGGGGAAACGCCTGGTATCTTTATAGTCCTGTCGGGTTT
CGCCACCTCTGACTTGAGCGTCGATTTTTGTGATGCTCGTCAGGGGGGCGGAGCCTATGGAAAAACGCCA
GCAACGCGGCCTTTTTACGGTTCCTGGCCTTTTGCTGGCCTTTTGCTCACATGTTCTTTCCTGCGTTATC
CCCTGATTCTGTGGATAACCGTATTACCGCCTTTGAGTGAGCTGATACCGCTCGCCGCAGCCGAACGACC
GAGCGCAGCGAGTCAGTGAGCGAGGAAGCGGAAGAGCGCCTGATGCGGTATTTTCTCCTTACGCATCTGT
GCGGTATTTCACACCGCAATGGTGCACTCTCAGTACAATCTGCTCTGATGCCGCATAGTTAAGCCAGTAT
ACACTCCGCTATCGCTACGTGACTGGGTCATGGCTGCGCCCCGACACCCGCCAACACCCGCTGACGCGCC
CTGACGGGCTTGTCTGCTCCCGGCATCCGCTTACAGACAAGCTGTGACCGTCTCCGGGAGCTGCATGTGT
CAGAGGTTTTCACCGTCATCACCGAAACGCGCGAGGCAGCTGCGGTAAAGCTCATCAGCGTGGTCGTGAA
GCGATTCACAGATGTCTGCCTGTTCATCCGCGTCCAGCTCGTTGAGTTTCTCCAGAAGCGTTAATGTCTG
GCTTCTGATAAAGCGGGCCATGTTAAGGGCGGTTTTTTCCTGTTTGGTCACTGATGCCTCCGTGTAAGGG
GGATTTCTGTTCATGGGGGTAATGATACCGATGAAACGAGAGAGGATGCTCACGATACGGGTTACTGATG
ATGAACATGCCCGGTTACTGGAACGTTGTGAGGGTAAACAACTGGCGGTATGGATGCGGCGGGACCAGAG
AAAAATCACTCAGGGTCAATGCCAGCGCTTCGTTAATACAGATGTAGGTGTTCCACAGGGTAGCCAGCAG
CATCCTGCGATGCAGATCCGGAACATAATGGTGCAGGGCGCTGACTTCCGCGTTTCCAGACTTTACGAAA
CACGGAAACCGAAGACCATTCATGTTGTTGCTCAGGTCGCAGACGTTTTGCAGCAGCAGTCGCTTCACGT
TCGCTCGCGTATCGGTGATTCATTCTGCTAACCAGTAAGGCAACCCCGCCAGCCTAGCCGGGTCCTCAAC
GACAGGAGCACGATCATGCGCACCCGTGGGGCCGCCATGCCGGCGATAATGGCCTGCTTCTCGCCGAAAC
GTTTGGTGGCGGGACCAGTGACGAAGGCTTGAGCGAGGGCGTGCAAGATTCCGAATACCGCAAGCGACAG
GCCGATCATCGTCGCGCTCCAGCGAAAGCGGTCCTCGCCGAAAATGACCCAGAGCGCTGCCGGCACCTGT
CCTACGAGTTGCATGATAAAGAAGACAGTCATAAGTGCGGCGACGATAGTCATGCCCCGCGCCCACCGGA
AGGAGCTGACTGGGTTGAAGGCTCTCAAGGGCATCGGTCGAGATCCCGGTGCCTAATGAGTGAGCTAACT
TACATTAATTGCGTTGCGCTCACTGCCCGCTTTCCAGTCGGGAAACCTGTCGTGCCAGCTGCATTAATGA
ATCGGCCAACGCGCGGGGAGAGGCGGTTTGCGTATTGGGCGCCAGGGTGGTTTTTCTTTTCACCAGTGAG
ACGGGCAACAGCTGATTGCCCTTCACCGCCTGGCCCTGAGAGAGTTGCAGCAAGCGGTCCACGCTGGTTT
GCCCCAGCAGGCGAAAATCCTGTTTGATGGTGGTTAACGGCGGGATATAACATGAGCTGTCTTCGGTATC
GTCGTATCCCACTACCGAGATATCCGCACCAACGCGCAGCCCGGACTCGGTAATGGCGCGCATTGCGCCC
AGCGCCATCTGATCGTTGGCAACCAGCATCGCAGTGGGAACGATGCCCTCATTCAGCATTTGCATGGTTT
GTTGAAAACCGGACATGGCACTCCAGTCGCCTTCCCGTTCCGCTATCGGCTGAATTTGATTGCGAGTGAG
ATATTTATGCCAGCCAGCCAGACGCAGACGCGCCGAGACAGAACTTAATGGGCCCGCTAACAGCGCGATT
TGCTGGTGACCCAATGCGACCAGATGCTCCACGCCCAGTCGCGTACCGTCTTCATGGGAGAAAATAATAC
TGTTGATGGGTGTCTGGTCAGAGACATCAAGAAATAACGCCGGAACATTAGTGCAGGCAGCTTCCACAGC
AATGGCATCCTGGTCATCCAGCGGATAGTTAATGATCAGCCCACTGACGCGTTGCGCGAGAAGATTGTGC
ACCGCCGCTTTACAGGCTTCGACGCCGCTTCGTTCTACCATCGACACCACCACGCTGGCACCCAGTTGAT
CGGCGCGAGATTTAATCGCCGCGACAATTTGCGACGGCGCGTGCAGGGCCAGACTGGAGGTGGCAACGCC
AATCAGCAACGACTGTTTGCCCGCCAGTTGTTGTGCCACGCGGTTGGGAATGTAATTCAGCTCCGCCATC
GCCGCTTCCACTTTTTCCCGCGTTTTCGCAGAAACGTGGCTGGCCTGGTTCACCACGCGGGAAACGGTCT
GATAAGAGACACCGGCATACTCTGCGACATCGTATAACGTTACTGGTTTCACATTCACCACCCTGAATTG
ACTCTCTTCCGGGCGCTATCATGCCATACCGCGAAAGGTTTTGCGCCATTCGATGGTGTCCGGGATCTCG
ACGCTCTCCCTTATGCGACTCCTGCATTAGGAAGCAGCCCAGTAGTAGGTTGAGGCCGTTGAGCACCGCC
GCCGCAAGGAATGGTGCATGCAAGGAGATGGCGCCCAACAGTCCCCCGGCCACGGGGCCTGCCACCATAC
CCACGCCGAAACAAGCGCTCATGAGCCCGAAGTGGCGAGCCCGATCTTCCCCATCGGTGATGTCGGCGAT
ATAGGCGCCAGCAACCGCACCTGTGGCGCCGGTGATGCCGGCCACGATGCGTCCGGCGTAGAGGATCGAG
ATCTCGATCCCGCGAAATTAATACGACTCACTATAGGGGAATTGTGAGCGGATAACAATTCCCCTCTAGA
AATAATTTTGTTTAACTTTAAGAAGGAGATATACCATGGGCAGCAGCCATCATCATCATCATCACAGCAG
CGGCCTGGTGCCGCGCGGCAGCCATATGGCTAGCATGACTGGTGGACAGCAAATGGGTCGCGGATCGAGA
GAATTCGGATCCATGGGGCTGCTGCTCATGATCCTGGCGTCGGCCGTGCTGGGTTCCTTCCTCACGCTCC
TCGCCCAGTTCTTCCTGCTGTACCGCAGACAGCCCGAGCCGCCGGCGGACGAGGCCGCCCGCGCGGGCGA
GGGCTTCCGCTACATCAAGCCAGTGCCGGGCCTGCTCCTAAGGGAGTACCTTTATGGCGGCGGCCGGGAT
GAGGAGCCCTCCGGAGCGGCCCCTGAGGGCGGCGCGACCCCCACCGCGGCCCCCGAGACCCCCGCCCCGC
CGACGCGGGAGACTTGCTACTTCCTCAACGCCACCATCCTATTCCTGTTCCGGGAGTTGCGGGACACCGC
GCTGACCCGCCGCTGGGTCACCAAGAAGATCAAGGTGGAGTTCGAGGAGCTGCTGCAGACCAAGACGGCC
GGGCGCCTGCTGGAGGGGCTGAGCCTGCGGGACGTGTTCCTGGGCGAGACGGTGCCCTTCATCAAGACCA
TCCGGCTCGTGCGGCCAGTCGTGCCCTCGGCCACCGGGGAGCCCGATGGCCCTGAAGGGGAGGCGCTGCC
CGCCGCCTGCCCCGAGGAGCTGGCCTTCGAGGCGGAGGTGGAGTACAACGGGGGCTTCCACCTGGCCATC
GACGTGGACCTGGTCTTCGGCAAGTCCGCCTACTTGTTTGTCAAGCTGTCCCGCGTGGTGGGAAGGCTGC
GCTTGGTCTTTACGCGCGTGCCCTTCACCCACTGGTTCTTCTCCTTCGTGGAAGACCCGCTGATCGACTT
CGAGGTGCGCTCCCAGTTTGAAGGGCGGCCCATGCCCCAGCTCACCTCCATCATCGTCAACCAGCTCAAG
AAGATCATCAAGCGCAAGCACACCCTACCGAATTACAAGATCAGGTTTAAGCCGTTTTTTCCATACCAGA
CCTTGCAAGGATTTGAAGAAGATGAAGAGCATATCCATATACAACAATGGGCACTTACTGAAGGCCGTCT
TAAAGTTACGTTGTTAGAATGTAGCAGGTTACTCATTTTTGGATCCTATGACAGAGAGGCAAATGTTCAT
TGTACACTTGAGTTAAGCAGTAGTGTTTGGGAAGAAAAACAGAGGAGTTCTATTAAGACGGTTGAATTAA
TAAAAGGAAATTTACAAAGTGTTGGACTTACACTTCGTCTTGTCCAGTCAACTGATGGGTATGCTGGGCA
CGTCATCATTGAAACTGTGGCTCCAAACTCGCCTGCTGCAATTGCAGATCTTCAGCGGGGAGATCGACTT
ATCGCCATTGGAGGTGTGAAAATCACATCAACACTGCAAGTGTTGAAGCTTATCAAGCAGGCTGGTGACC
GAGTCCTGGTGTACTATGAAAGGCCTGTTGGCCAGAGTAATCAAGGTGCAGTGCTGCAAGATAACTTTGG
CCAGTTGGAAGAAAACTTTTTGTCAAGCTCATGCCAATCGGGTTATGAAGAGGAAGCTGCCGGGTTGACA
GTAGATACTGAAAGTAGAGAGCTGGATTCTGAATTTGAAGACTTGGCAAGTGATGTCAGAGCACAAAATG
AGTTCAAAGATGAGGCACAATCATTAAGTCATAGTCCCAAACGTGTTCCAGATACACTTTCTATTAAACC
CCTTGGAGCTATATCACCAGTTTTAAACCGTAAATTAGCTGTAGGAAGTCACCCACTACCACCGAAAATT
CAGTCCAAAGATGGAAATAAACCTCCACCCCTAAAAACTTCTGAGATAACAGACCCAGCACAAGTGTCAA
AACCAACCCAAGGATCTGCTTTCAAACCACCTGTGCCACCACGACCACAAGCGAAAGTTCCTTTGCCTTC
CGCCGATGCTCCAAATCAGGCAGAACCAGATGTTCTCGTTGAAAAGCCAGAGAAGGTGGTGCCACCTCCT
CTTGTAGATAAATCTGCTGAAAAGCAAGCAAAAAATGTGGATGCCATAGACGATGCAGCTGCACCTAAGC
AATTTTTAGCAAAGCAAGAAGTGGCCAAAGATGTCACTTCAGAAACTTCCTGCCCTACTAAGGACAGTTC
GGACGACCGTCAAACATGGGAATCATCAGAAATTCTTTATCGTAATAAGCTAGGAAAATGGACAAGAACC
AGAGCATCCTGTTTGTTTGACATAGAAGCCTGTCACAGGTACTTAAACATTGCATTGTGGTGCAGGGATC
CTTTCAAGTTGGGAGGTCTCATCTGTTTGGGGCATGTTAGTTTAAAACTTGAAGATGTGGCTTTAGGATG
CCTAGCTACATCAAACACGGAATACCTTTCCAAATTGAGACTGGAAGCCCCCTCACCTAAGGCTATAGTC
ACTAGAACCGCACTACGCAATCTGAGTATGCAAAAGGGATTCAATGACAAATTTTGCTATGGTGACATTA
CTATTCACTTCAAATATTTGAAAGAAGGAGAATCAGACCACCATGTAGTTACTAACGTAGAAAAAGAAAA
AGAACCCCATTTGGTTGAAGAAGTTTCTGTTCTCCCTAAAGAGGAGCAATTTGTTGGACAGATGGGTTTA
ACAGAAAACAAACACAGTTTTCAGGATACTCAGTTCCAGAACCCAACATGGTGTGACTACTGTAAGAAAA
AAGTTTGGACTAAAGCAGCTTCCCAGTGTATGTTTTGTGCTTATGTTTGCCATAAAAAATGTCAAGAAAA
GTGTCTAGCTGAGACTTCTGTTTGTGGAGCAACTGATAGGCGAATAGACAGGACACTGAAAAACCTTAGG
CTGGAAGGACAGGAAACCCTCTTAGGCCTGCCTCCTCGTGTTGATGCTGAAGCTAGCAAGTCAGTCAATA
AAACAACAGGTTTGACAAGGCATATTATCAATACTAGTTCTCGTTTATTAAATTTGCGTCAAGTCTCTAA
AACTCGCCTTTCTGAACCAGGAACCGATCTCGTAGAACCTTCACCAAAACACACACCCAACACGTCAGAC
AACGAAGGCAGTGACACGGAGGTCTGTGGTCCAAACAGTCCTTCTAAACGGGGAAACAGCACAGGAATAA
AGTTAGTGAGAAAAGAGGGTGGTCTGGATGACAGTGTTTTCATTGCAGTTAAAGAAATTGGTCGTGATCT
GTACAGGGGCTTGCCTACAGAGGAAAGGATCCAGAAACTAGAGTTCATGTTGGATAAGCTACAGAATGAA
ATTGATCAGGAGTTGGAACACAATAATTCCCTTGTTAGAGAAGAAAAAGAGACAACTGATACAAGGAAAA
AATCACTTCTTTCTGCTGCCTTAGCTAAATCAGGTGAAAGGCTACAAGCTCTAACACTTCTTATGATTCA
CTACAGAGCAGGCATTGAAGATATAGAAACTTTAGAAAGTCTGTCTTTAGACCAGCACTCCAAAAAAATA
AGCAAGTACACAGATGATACAGAAGAAGACCTTGATAATGAAATAAGCCAACTAATAGACTCTCAGCCAT
TCAGCAGCATATCAGATGACTTATTTGGCCCATCCGAGTCTGTGCTCGAGCCATGGAAGGTCGAGCACCA
CCACCACCACCACTGAGATCCGGCTGCTAACAAAGCCCGAAAGGAAGCTGAGTTGGCTGCTGCCACCGCT
GAGCAATAACTAGCATAACCCCTTGGGGCCTCTAAACGGGTCTTGAGGGGTTTTTTGCTGAAAGGAGGAA
CTATATCCGGAT
